Addgene plasmid #236096: pcDNA3-ExRai-CKAR2
Purpose: Enhanced excitation-ratiometric biosensor for monitoring Protein Kinase C activity in living cells.
Depositing lab: Jin Zhang. Publication: Sensitive fluorescent biosensor reveals differential subcellular regulation of PKC. Su Q, Zhang J, Lin W, Zhang JF, Newton AC, Mehta S, Yang J, Zhang J. Nat Chem Biol. 2024 Oct 11. doi: 10.1038/s41589-024-01758-3. PubMed 39394268.
Backbone
  Vector backbone: pcDNA3
  Backbone manufacturer: Invitrogen
  Backbone size w/o insert (bp): 5523
  Total vector size (bp): 6753
  Vector type: Mammalian Expression
  Selectable markers: Neomycin (select with G418)
Growth in bacteria
  Bacterial resistance: Ampicillin, 100 μg/mL
  Growth temperature: 37°C
  Growth strain: DH5alpha
  Copy number: High Copy
Gene/Insert
  Gene/Insert name: ExRai-CKAR2
  Species: Synthetic
  Insert size (bp): 1230
  Promoter: CMV
  Tag / fusion protein: 6xHIS - T7 tag (gene 10 leader) - Xpress (TM) tag (N terminal on backbone)
  Cloning method: Restriction Enzyme; 5′ cloning site BamHI (not destroyed); 3′ cloning site EcoRI (not destroyed)
  Sequencing primers: 5′ CMV forward; 3′ BGH reverse
Terms and licenses: Academic/Nonprofit Terms; Industry Terms: Not Available to Industry
How to cite: pcDNA3-ExRai-CKAR2 was a gift from Jin Zhang (Addgene plasmid # 236096 ; http://n2t.net/addgene:236096 ; RRID:Addgene_236096)
