[The description below was written by a language model from this plasmid's Addgene catalogue record and pLannotate feature annotations shown in this document.]
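Description:
pcDNA3-ExRai-CKAR2 is a mammalian expression plasmid of about 6.75 kb built on the Invitrogen pcDNA3 backbone. It encodes a genetically encoded, excitation-ratiometric fluorescent biosensor for reporting protein kinase C (PKC) activity in living cells. In E. coli it replicates as a high-copy plasmid from a ColE1/pUC-type origin and is selected with ampicillin through the β-lactamase gene. An f1 origin is also present. For mammalian cells, an SV40 early promoter drives a neomycin phosphotransferase cassette ending in an SV40 polyadenylation signal, which allows G418 selection of stable transfectants.

The synthetic ExRai-CKAR2 insert of roughly 1.2 kb sits between retained BamHI and EcoRI sites. It is transcribed from the CMV immediate-early enhancer/promoter and terminated by the bovine growth hormone poly(A) signal. T7 and SP6 phage promoters flank the cloning region. The reading frame begins with an N-terminal leader recorded as backbone-derived, consisting of a 6xHis tag, the T7 gene 10 leader tag and the Xpress epitope with its enterokinase site. These tags can serve for detection or purification.

Within the insert, automated annotation identifies a GFP-derived fluorescent protein segment followed by a fragment matching yeast Rad53. The Rad53 match most plausibly corresponds to a phosphothreonine-binding FHA domain, as is typical of kinase activity reporters. A short unannotated stretch lies upstream of the GFP segment, but the record does not describe the substrate peptide or the sensor's exact architecture. In sensors of this type, phosphorylation-dependent binding of the substrate to the phospho-binding domain changes the fluorescent protein's excitation spectrum. PKC activity is then read out as a ratio of emission at two excitation wavelengths. The associated work used the sensor to compare PKC regulation across subcellular locations.
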