Features (pLannotate 1.2.2; 25 found; start..end, strand, type, name):
     28..80      -  misc_feature   bom (fragment): basis of mobility region from pBR322
    235..614     +  enhancer       CMV enhancer: human cytomegalovirus immediate early enhancer
    615..818     +  promoter       CMV promoter: human cytomegalovirus (CMV) immediate early promoter
    814..847     +  LTR            5' LTR (truncated) (fragment): truncated 5' long terminal repeat (LTR) from HIV-1
    863..881     +  promoter       T7 promoter: promoter for bacteriophage T7 RNA polymerase
    922..942     +  CDS            capTEV™ (fragment): composite tag for in vivo biotinylation, TEV protease cleavage, and 6xHis tagging
    943..975     +  CDS            T7 tag (gene 10 leader): leader peptide from bacteriophage T7 gene 10 promotes efficient translation in E. coli
    979..1002    +  CDS            Xpress™ tag: Xpress™ epitope tag, including an enterokinase recognition and cleavage site
   1087..1809    +  CDS            cEGFP: cEGFP is a basic (constitutively fluorescent) green fluorescent protein published in 2008, derived from Aequorea victoria.
   1819..2241    +  CDS            RAD53 (fragment): RAD53_YEAST - Also known as MEC2, SAD1, SPK1. Experimental evidence at protein level: Swiss-Prot protein existence level 1. Controls S-phase checkpoint as well as G1 and G2 DNA damage checkpoints. Phosphorylates proteins on serine, threonine, and tyrosine. Prevents entry into anaphase and mitotic exit after DNA damage via regulation of the Polo kinase CDC5. Seems to be involved in the phosphorylation of RPH1. From Saccharomyces cerevisiae (strain ATCC 204508 / S288c) (Baker's yeast).
   2305..2323    -  promoter       SP6 promoter: promoter for bacteriophage SP6 RNA polymerase
   2349..2573    +  polyA_signal   bGH poly(A) signal: bovine growth hormone polyadenylation signal
   2577..2598    +  promoter       SV40 promoter (fragment): SV40 enhancer and early promoter
   2619..3047    +  rep_origin     f1 ori (sequence partly withheld): f1 bacteriophage origin of replication; arrow indicates direction of (+) strand synthesis
   3061..3390    +  promoter       SV40 promoter: SV40 enhancer and early promoter
   3457..4248    +  CDS            neo: KKA2_KLEPN - Also known as kan, nptII. Experimental evidence at protein level: Swiss-Prot protein existence level 1. Resistance to kanamycin, neomycin, paromomycin, ribostamycin, butirosin and gentamicin B. From Klebsiella pneumoniae.
   4272..4430    +  CDS            ble (fragment): BLE_KLEPN - Experimental evidence at protein level: Swiss-Prot protein existence level 1. Binding protein with a strong affinity to the bleomycin family of antibiotics. Binds to CL990; an antimitotic-antibiotic compound. From Klebsiella pneumoniae.
   4425..4546    +  polyA_signal   SV40 poly(A) signal: SV40 polyadenylation signal
   4619..4635    -  protein_bind   lac operator: The lac repressor binds to the lac operator to inhibit transcription in E. coli. This inhibition can be relieved by adding lactose or isopropyl-β-D-thiogalactopyranoside (IPTG). lac repressor encoded by lacI
   4643..4673    -  promoter       lac promoter: promoter for the E. coli lac operon
   4688..4709    -  protein_bind   CAP binding site: CAP binding activates transcription in the presence of cAMP. E. coli catabolite activator protein
   4722..4814    -  CDS            lacI (fragment): lac repressor; lacI; The lac repressor binds to the lac operator to inhibit transcription in E. coli. This inhibition can be relieved by adding lactose or isopropyl-β-D-thiogalactopyranoside (IPTG).
   4997..5585    -  rep_origin     ori: high-copy-number ColE1/pMB1/pBR322/pUC origin of replication
   5756..6616    -  CDS            AmpR: β-lactamase; bla; confers resistance to ampicillin, carbenicillin, and related antibiotics
   6617..6721    -  promoter       AmpR promoter: bla
>Addgene plasmid #236096 | pcDNA3-ExRai-CKAR2 | addgene full sequence | sequence record 473794 | Addgene NGS Result
GACGGATCGGGAGATCTCCCGATCCCCTATGGTGCACTCTCAGTACAATCTGCTCTGATGCCGCATAGTT
AAGCCAGTATCTGCTCCCTGCTTGTGTGTTGGAGGTCGCTGAGTAGTGCGCGAGCAAAATTTAAGCTACA
ACAAGGCAAGGCTTGACCGACAATTGCATGAAGAATCTGCTTAGGGTTAGGCGTTTTGCGCTGCTTCGCG
ATGTACGGGCCAGATATACGCGTTGACATTGATTATTGACTAGTTATTAATAGTAATCAATTACGGGGTC
ATTAGTTCATAGCCCATATATGGAGTTCCGCGTTACATAACTTACGGTAAATGGCCCGCCTGGCTGACCG
CCCAACGACCCCCGCCCATTGACGTCAATAATGACGTATGTTCCCATAGTAACGCCAATAGGGACTTTCC
ATTGACGTCAATGGGTGGAGTATTTACGGTAAACTGCCCACTTGGCAGTACATCAAGTGTATCATATGCC
AAGTACGCCCCCTATTGACGTCAATGACGGTAAATGGCCCGCCTGGCATTATGCCCAGTACATGACCTTA
TGGGACTTTCCTACTTGGCAGTACATCTACGTATTAGTCATCGCTATTACCATGGTGATGCGGTTTTGGC
AGTACATCAATGGGCGTGGATAGCGGTTTGACTCACGGGGATTTCCAAGTCTCCACCCCATTGACGTCAA
TGGGAGTTTGTTTTGGCACCAAAATCAACGGGACTTTCCAAAATGTCGTAACAACTCCGCCCCATTGACG
CAAATGGGCGGTAGGCGTGTACGGTGGGAGGTCTATATAAGCAGAGCTCTCTGGCTAACTAGAGAACCCA
CTGCTTACTGGCTTATCGAAATTAATACGACTCACTATAGGGAGACCCAAGCTTGCGGCCGCCACCATGG
TGCGGGGTTCTCATCATCATCATCATCATGGTATGGCTAGCATGACTGGTGGACAGCAAATGGGTCGGGA
TCTGTACGACGATGACGATAAGGATCCCATGCGATTCAGAAGATTCCAGACGTTGAAGGACAAGGCTAAG
GCTGGCGGCACCGGCGGCAGCGAGCTCAGCAGCTACAACGTCTATATCAAGGCCGACAAGCAGAAGAACG
GCATCAAGGCGAACTTCAAGATCCGCCACAACATCGAGGACGGCGGCGTGCAGCTCGCCTACCACTACCA
GCAGAACACCCCCATCGGCGACGGCCCCGTGCTGCTGCCCGACAACCACTACCTGAGCGTGCAGTCCAAA
CTTTCGAAAGACCCCAACGAGAAGCGCGATCACATGGTCCTGCTGGAGTTCGTGACCGCCGCCGGGATCA
CTCTCGGCATGGACGAGCTGTACAAGGGCGGTACCGGAGGGAGCATGGTGAGCAAGGGCGAGGAGCTGTT
CACCGGGGTGGTGCCCATCCTGGTCGAGCTGGACGGCGACGTAAACGGCCACAAGTTCAGCGTGTCCGGC
GAGGGTGAGGGCGATGCCACCTACGGCAAGCTGACCCTGAAGTTCATCTGCACCACCGGCAAGCTGCCCG
TGCCCTGGCCCACCCTCGTGACCACCCTGACCTACGGCGTGCAGTGCTTCAGCCGCTACCCCGACCACAT
GAAGCAGCACGACTTCTTCAAGTCCGCCATGCCCGAAGGCTACATCCAGGAGCGCACCATCTTCTTCAAG
GACGACGGCAACTACAAGACCCGCGCCGAGGTGAAGTTCGAGGGCGACACCCTGGTGAACCGCATCGAGC
TGAAGGGCATCGACTTCAAGGAGGACGGCAACATCCTGGGGCACAAGCTGGAGTACAACATCTCCCATAA
GTTTTCTCAAGAACAGATCGGCGAAAACATTGTGTGCAGGGTCATTTGTACCACGGGTCAAATTCCCATC
CGAGATTTGTCAGCTGATATTTCACAAGTGCTTAAGGAAAAACGATCCATAAAGAAAGTTTGGACATTTG
GTAGAAACCCAGCCTGTGACTATCATTTAGGAAACATTTCAAGACTGTCAAATAAGCATTTCCAAATACT
ACTAGGAGAAGACGGTAACCTTTTATTGAATGACATTTCCACTAATGGGACCTGGTTAAATGGGCAAAAA
GTCGAGAAGAACAGCAATCAGTTACTGTCTCAAGGTGATGAAATAACCGTTGGTGTAGGCGTGGAATCAG
ATATTTTATCTCTGGTCATTTTCATAAACGACAAATTTAAGCAGTGCCTCGAGCAGAACAAAGTTGATCG
CTAAGAATTCTGCAGATATCCATCACACTGGCGGCCGCTCGAGCATGCATCTAGAGGGCCCTATTCTATA
GTGTCACCTAAATGCTAGAGCTCGCTGATCAGCCTCGACTGTGCCTTCTAGTTGCCAGCCATCTGTTGTT
TGCCCCTCCCCCGTGCCTTCCTTGACCCTGGAAGGTGCCACTCCCACTGTCCTTTCCTAATAAAATGAGG
AAATTGCATCGCATTGTCTGAGTAGGTGTCATTCTATTCTGGGGGGTGGGGTGGGGCAGGACAGCAAGGG
GGAGGATTGGGAAGACAATAGCAGGCATGCTGGGGATGCGGTGGGCTCTATGGCTTCTGAGGCGGAAAGA
ACCAGCTGGGGCTCTAGGGGGTATCCCC
[124 nt withheld, positions 2619-2742]
C
[91 nt withheld, positions 2744-2834]
A
[49 nt withheld, positions 2836-2884]
CCTTTGACGTTGGAGTCCACGTTCTTT
[37 nt withheld, positions 2912-2948]
ACCCTATCTCGGTCTATTCTTTTGATTTATAAGGGATTTTGCCGATTTCGGCCTATTGGTTAAAAAATGA
GCTGATTTAACAAAAATTTAACGCGAATTAATTCTGTGGAATGTGTGTCAGTTAGGGTGTGGAAAGTCCC
CAGGCTCCCCAGCAGGCAGAAGTATGCAAAGCATGCATCTCAATTAGTCAGCAACCAGGTGTGGAAAGTC
CCCAGGCTCCCCAGCAGGCAGAAGTATGCAAAGCATGCATCTCAATTAGTCAGCAACCATAGTCCCGCCC
CTAACTCCGCCCATCCCGCCCCTAACTCCGCCCAGTTCCGCCCATTCTCCGCCCCATGGCTGACTAATTT
TTTTTATTTATGCAGAGGCCGAGGCCGCCTCTGCCTCTGAGCTATTCCAGAAGTAGTGAGGAGGCTTTTT
TGGAGGCCTAGGCTTTTGCAAAAAGCTCCCGGGAGCTTGTATATCCATTTTCGGATCTGATCAAGAGACA
GGATGAGGATCGTTTCGCATGATTGAACAAGATGGATTGCACGCAGGTTCTCCGGCCGCTTGGGTGGAGA
GGCTATTCGGCTATGACTGGGCACAACAGACAATCGGCTGCTCTGATGCCGCCGTGTTCCGGCTGTCAGC
GCAGGGGCGCCCGGTTCTTTTTGTCAAGACCGACCTGTCCGGTGCCCTGAATGAACTGCAGGACGAGGCA
GCGCGGCTATCGTGGCTGGCCACGACGGGCGTTCCTTGCGCAGCTGTGCTCGACGTTGTCACTGAAGCGG
GAAGGGACTGGCTGCTATTGGGCGAAGTGCCGGGGCAGGATCTCCTGTCATCTCACCTTGCTCCTGCCGA
GAAAGTATCCATCATGGCTGATGCAATGCGGCGGCTGCATACGCTTGATCCGGCTACCTGCCCATTCGAC
CACCAAGCGAAACATCGCATCGAGCGAGCACGTACTCGGATGGAAGCCGGTCTTGTCGATCAGGATGATC
TGGACGAAGAGCATCAGGGGCTCGCGCCAGCCGAACTGTTCGCCAGGCTCAAGGCGCGCATGCCCGACGG
CGAGGATCTCGTCGTGACCCATGGCGATGCCTGCTTGCCGAATATCATGGTGGAAAATGGCCGCTTTTCT
GGATTCATCGACTGTGGCCGGCTGGGTGTGGCGGACCGCTATCAGGACATAGCGTTGGCTACCCGTGATA
TTGCTGAAGAGCTTGGCGGCGAATGGGCTGACCGCTTCCTCGTGCTTTACGGTATCGCCGCTCCCGATTC
GCAGCGCATCGCCTTCTATCGCCTTCTTGACGAGTTCTTCTGAGCGGGACTCTGGGGTTCGAAATGACCG
ACCAAGCGACGCCCAACCTGCCATCACGAGATTTCGATTCCACCGCCGCCTTCTATGAAAGGTTGGGCTT
CGGAATCGTTTTCCGGGACGCCGGCTGGATGATCCTCCAGCGCGGGGATCTCATGCTGGAGTTCTTCGCC
CACCCCAACTTGTTTATTGCAGCTTATAATGGTTACAAATAAAGCAATAGCATCACAAATTTCACAAATA
AAGCATTTTTTTCACTGCATTCTAGTTGTGGTTTGTCCAAACTCATCAATGTATCTTATCATGTCTGTAT
ACCGTCGACCTCTAGCTAGAGCTTGGCGTAATCATGGTCATAGCTGTTTCCTGTGTGAAATTGTTATCCG
CTCACAATTCCACACAACATACGAGCCGGAAGCATAAAGTGTAAAGCCTGGGGTGCCTAATGAGTGAGCT
AACTCACATTAATTGCGTTGCGCTCACTGCCCGCTTTCCAGTCGGGAAACCTGTCGTGCCAGCTGCATTA
ATGAATCGGCCAACGCGCGGGGAGAGGCGGTTTGCGTATTGGGCGCTCTTCCGCTTCCTCGCTCACTGAC
TCGCTGCGCTCGGTCGTTCGGCTGCGGCGAGCGGTATCAGCTCACTCAAAGGCGGTAATACGGTTATCCA
CAGAATCAGGGGATAACGCAGGAAAGAACATGTGAGCAAAAGGCCAGCAAAAGGCCAGGAACCGTAAAAA
GGCCGCGTTGCTGGCGTTTTTCCATAGGCTCCGCCCCCCTGACGAGCATCACAAAAATCGACGCTCAAGT
CAGAGGTGGCGAAACCCGACAGGACTATAAAGATACCAGGCGTTTCCCCCTGGAAGCTCCCTCGTGCGCT
CTCCTGTTCCGACCCTGCCGCTTACCGGATACCTGTCCGCCTTTCTCCCTTCGGGAAGCGTGGCGCTTTC
TCATAGCTCACGCTGTAGGTATCTCAGTTCGGTGTAGGTCGTTCGCTCCAAGCTGGGCTGTGTGCACGAA
CCCCCCGTTCAGCCCGACCGCTGCGCCTTATCCGGTAACTATCGTCTTGAGTCCAACCCGGTAAGACACG
ACTTATCGCCACTGGCAGCAGCCACTGGTAACAGGATTAGCAGAGCGAGGTATGTAGGCGGTGCTACAGA
GTTCTTGAAGTGGTGGCCTAACTACGGCTACACTAGAAGAACAGTATTTGGTATCTGCGCTCTGCTGAAG
CCAGTTACCTTCGGAAAAAGAGTTGGTAGCTCTTGATCCGGCAAACAAACCACCGCTGGTAGCGGTGGTT
TTTTTGTTTGCAAGCAGCAGATTACGCGCAGAAAAAAAGGATCTCAAGAAGATCCTTTGATCTTTTCTAC
GGGGTCTGACGCTCAGTGGAACGAAAACTCACGTTAAGGGATTTTGGTCATGAGATTATCAAAAAGGATC
TTCACCTAGATCCTTTTAAATTAAAAATGAAGTTTTAAATCAATCTAAAGTATATATGAGTAAACTTGGT
CTGACAGTTACCAATGCTTAATCAGTGAGGCACCTATCTCAGCGATCTGTCTATTTCGTTCATCCATAGT
TGCCTGACTCCCCGTCGTGTAGATAACTACGATACGGGAGGGCTTACCATCTGGCCCCAGTGCTGCAATG
ATACCGCGAGACCCACGCTCACCGGCTCCAGATTTATCAGCAATAAACCAGCCAGCCGGAAGGGCCGAGC
GCAGAAGTGGTCCTGCAACTTTATCCGCCTCCATCCAGTCTATTAATTGTTGCCGGGAAGCTAGAGTAAG
TAGTTCGCCAGTTAATAGTTTGCGCAACGTTGTTGCCATTGCTACAGGCATCGTGGTGTCACGCTCGTCG
TTTGGTATGGCTTCATTCAGCTCCGGTTCCCAACGATCAAGGCGAGTTACATGATCCCCCATGTTGTGCA
AAAAAGCGGTTAGCTCCTTCGGTCCTCCGATCGTTGTCAGAAGTAAGTTGGCCGCAGTGTTATCACTCAT
GGTTATGGCAGCACTGCATAATTCTCTTACTGTCATGCCATCCGTAAGATGCTTTTCTGTGACTGGTGAG
TACTCAACCAAGTCATTCTGAGAATAGTGTATGCGGCGACCGAGTTGCTCTTGCCCGGCGTCAATACGGG
ATAATACCGCGCCACATAGCAGAACTTTAAAAGTGCTCATCATTGGAAAACGTTCTTCGGGGCGAAAACT
CTCAAGGATCTTACCGCTGTTGAGATCCAGTTCGATGTAACCCACTCGTGCACCCAACTGATCTTCAGCA
TCTTTTACTTTCACCAGCGTTTCTGGGTGAGCAAAAACAGGAAGGCAAAATGCCGCAAAAAAGGGAATAA
GGGCGACACGGAAATGTTGAATACTCATACTCTTCCTTTTTCAATATTATTGAAGCATTTATCAGGGTTA
TTGTCTCATGAGCGGATACATATTTGAATGTATTTAGAAAAATAAACAAATAGGGGTTCCGCGCACATTT
CCCCGAAAAGTGCCACCTGACGTC
